>Addgene plasmid #126778 | pX330-Flag-HiFi SpCas9 (without sgRNA; with silent mutations) | depositor full sequence | sequence record 252912 | pX330-Flag-HiFi SpCas9 (without sgRNA; with silent mutations) sequence 8077 bps
CTAGAGGTACCCGTTACATAACTTACGGTAAATGGCCCGCCTGGCTGACCGCCCAACGACCCCCGCCCAT
TGACGTCAATAGTAACGCCAATAGGGACTTTCCATTGACGTCAATGGGTGGAGTATTTACGGTAAACTGC
CCACTTGGCAGTACATCAAGTGTATCATATGCCAAGTACGCCCCCTATTGACGTCAATGACGGTAAATGG
CCCGCCTGGCATTGTGCCCAGTACATGACCTTATGGGACTTTCCTACTTGGCAGTACATCTACGTATTAG
TCATCGCTATTACCATGGTCGAGGTGAGCCCCACGTTCTGCTTCACTCTCCCCATCTCCCCCCCCTCCCC
ACCCCCAATTTTGTATTTATTTATTTTTTAATTATTTTGTGCAGCGATGGGGGCGGGGGGGGGGGGGGGG
CGCGCGCCAGGCGGGGCGGGGCGGGGCGAGGGGCGGGGCGGGGCGAGGCGGAGAGGTGCGGCGGCAGCCA
ATCAGAGCGGCGCGCTCCGAAAGTTTCCTTTTATGGCGAGGCGGCGGCGGCGGCGGCCCTATAAAAAGCG
AAGCGCGCGGCGGGCGGGAGTCGCTGCGACGCTGCCTTCGCCCCGTGCCCCGCTCCGCCGCCGCCTCGCG
CCGCCCGCCCCGGCTCTGACTGACCGCGTTACTCCCACAGGTGAGCGGGCGGGACGGCCCTTCTCCTCCG
GGCTGTAATTAGCTGAGCAAGAGGTAAGGGTTTAAGGGATGGTTGGTTGGTGGGGTATTAATGTTTAATT
ACCTGGAGCACCTGCCTGAAATCACTTTTTTTCAGGTTGGACCGGTGCCACCATGGACTATAAGGACCAC
GACGGAGACTACAAGGATCATGATATTGATTACAAAGACGATGACGATAAGATGGCCCCAAAGAAGAAGC
GGAAGGTCGGTATCCACGGAGTCCCAGCAGCCGACAAGAAGTACAGCATCGGCCTGGACATCGGCACCAA
CTCTGTGGGCTGGGCCGTGATCACCGACGAGTACAAGGTGCCCAGCAAGAAATTCAAGGTGCTGGGCAAC
ACCGACCGGCACAGCATCAAGAAGAACCTGATCGGAGCCCTGCTGTTCGACAGCGGCGAAACAGCCGAGG
CCACCCGGCTGAAGAGAACCGCCAGAAGAAGATACACCAGACGGAAGAACCGGATCTGCTATCTGCAAGA
GATCTTCAGCAACGAGATGGCCAAGGTGGACGACAGCTTCTTCCACAGACTGGAAGAGTCCTTCCTGGTG
GAAGAGGATAAGAAGCACGAGCGGCACCCCATCTTCGGCAACATCGTGGACGAGGTGGCCTACCACGAGA
AGTACCCCACCATCTACCACCTGAGAAAGAAACTGGTGGACAGCACCGACAAGGCCGACCTGCGGCTGAT
CTATCTGGCCCTGGCCCACATGATCAAGTTCCGGGGCCACTTCCTGATCGAGGGCGACCTGAACCCCGAC
AACAGCGACGTGGACAAGCTGTTCATCCAGCTGGTGCAGACCTACAACCAGCTGTTCGAGGAAAACCCCA
TCAACGCCAGCGGCGTGGACGCCAAGGCCATCCTGTCTGCCAGACTGAGCAAGAGCAGACGGCTGGAAAA
TCTGATCGCCCAGCTGCCCGGCGAGAAGAAGAATGGCCTGTTCGGAAACCTGATTGCCCTGAGCCTGGGC
CTGACCCCCAACTTCAAGAGCAACTTCGACCTGGCCGAGGATGCCAAACTGCAGCTGAGCAAGGACACCT
ACGACGACGACCTGGACAACCTGCTGGCCCAGATCGGCGACCAGTACGCCGACCTGTTTCTGGCCGCCAA
GAACCTGTCCGACGCCATCCTGCTGAGCGACATCCTGAGAGTGAACACCGAGATCACCAAGGCCCCCCTG
AGCGCCTCTATGATCAAGAGATACGACGAGCACCACCAGGACCTGACCCTGCTGAAAGCTCTCGTGCGGC
AGCAGCTGCCTGAGAAGTACAAAGAGATTTTCTTCGACCAGAGCAAGAACGGCTACGCCGGCTACATTGA
CGGCGGAGCCAGCCAGGAAGAGTTCTACAAGTTCATCAAGCCCATCCTGGAAAAGATGGACGGCACCGAG
GAACTGCTCGTGAAGCTGAACAGAGAGGACCTGCTGCGGAAGCAGCGGACCTTCGACAACGGCAGCATCC
CCCACCAGATCCACCTGGGAGAGCTGCACGCCATTCTGCGGCGGCAGGAAGATTTTTACCCATTCCTGAA
GGACAACCGGGAAAAGATCGAGAAGATCCTGACCTTCCGCATCCCCTACTACGTGGGCCCTCTGGCCAGG
GGAAACAGCAGATTCGCCTGGATGACCAGAAAGAGCGAGGAAACCATCACCCCCTGGAACTTCGAGGAAG
TGGTGGACAAGGGCGCTTCCGCCCAGAGCTTCATCGAGCGGATGACCAACTTCGATAAGAACCTGCCCAA
CGAGAAGGTGCTGCCCAAGCACAGCCTGCTGTACGAGTACTTCACCGTGTATAACGAGCTGACCAAAGTG
AAATACGTGACCGAGGGAATGAGAAAGCCCGCCTTCCTGAGCGGCGAGCAGAAAAAGGCCATCGTGGACC
TGCTGTTCAAGACCAACCGGAAAGTGACCGTGAAGCAGCTGAAAGAGGACTACTTCAAGAAAATCGAGTG
CTTCGACTCCGTGGAAATCTCCGGCGTGGAAGATCGGTTCAACGCCTCCCTGGGCACATACCACGATCTG
CTGAAAATTATCAAGGACAAGGACTTCCTGGACAATGAGGAAAACGAGGACATTCTGGAAGATATCGTGC
TGACCCTGACACTGTTTGAGGACAGAGAGATGATCGAGGAACGGCTGAAAACCTATGCCCACCTGTTCGA
CGACAAAGTGATGAAGCAGCTGAAGCGGCGGAGATACACCGGCTGGGGCAGGCTGAGCCGGAAGCTGATC
AACGGCATCCGGGACAAGCAGTCCGGCAAGACAATCCTGGATTTCCTGAAGTCCGACGGCTTCGCCAACG
CAAACTTCATGCAGCTGATCCACGACGACAGCCTGACCTTTAAAGAGGACATCCAGAAAGCCCAGGTGTC
CGGCCAGGGCGATAGCCTGCACGAGCACATTGCCAATCTGGCCGGCAGCCCCGCCATTAAGAAGGGCATC
CTGCAGACAGTGAAGGTGGTGGACGAGCTCGTGAAAGTGATGGGCCGGCACAAGCCCGAGAACATCGTGA
TCGAAATGGCCAGAGAGAACCAGACCACCCAGAAGGGACAGAAGAACAGCCGCGAGAGAATGAAGCGGAT
CGAAGAGGGCATCAAAGAGCTGGGCAGCCAGATCCTGAAAGAACACCCCGTGGAAAACACCCAGCTGCAG
AACGAGAAGCTGTACCTGTACTACCTGCAGAATGGGCGGGATATGTACGTGGACCAGGAACTGGACATCA
ACCGGCTGTCCGACTACGATGTGGACCATATCGTGCCTCAGAGCTTTCTGAAGGACGACTCCATCGACAA
CAAGGTGCTGACCAGAAGCGACAAGAACCGGGGCAAGAGCGACAACGTGCCCTCCGAAGAGGTCGTGAAG
AAGATGAAGAACTACTGGCGGCAGCTGCTGAACGCCAAGCTGATTACCCAGAGAAAGTTCGACAATCTGA
CCAAGGCCGAGAGAGGCGGCCTGAGCGAACTGGATAAGGCCGGCTTCATCAAGAGACAGCTGGTGGAAAC
CCGGCAGATCACAAAGCACGTGGCACAGATCCTGGACTCCCGGATGAACACTAAGTACGACGAGAATGAC
AAGCTGATCCGGGAAGTGAAAGTGATCACCCTGAAGTCCAAGCTGGTGTCCGATTTCCGGAAGGATTTCC
AGTTTTACAAAGTGCGCGAGATCAACAACTACCACCACGCCCACGACGCGTACCTGAACGCCGTCGTGGG
AACCGCCCTGATCAAAAAGTACCCTAAGCTGGAAAGCGAGTTCGTGTACGGCGACTACAAGGTGTACGAC
GTACGGAAGATGATCGCCAAGAGCGAGCAGGAAATCGGCAAGGCTACCGCCAAGTACTTCTTCTACAGCA
ACATCATGAACTTTTTCAAGACCGAGATTACCCTGGCCAACGGCGAGATCCGGAAGCGGCCTCTGATCGA
GACAAACGGCGAAACCGGGGAGATCGTGTGGGATAAGGGCCGGGATTTTGCCACCGTGCGGAAAGTGCTG
AGCATGCCCCAAGTGAATATCGTGAAAAAGACCGAGGTGCAGACAGGCGGCTTCAGCAAAGAGTCTATCC
TGCCCAAGAGGAACAGCGATAAGCTGATCGCCAGAAAGAAGGACTGGGACCCTAAGAAGTACGGCGGCTT
CGACAGCCCCACCGTGGCCTATTCTGTGCTGGTGGTGGCCAAAGTGGAAAAGGGCAAGTCCAAGAAACTG
AAGAGTGTGAAAGAGCTGCTGGGGATCACCATCATGGAAAGAAGCAGCTTCGAGAAGAATCCCATCGACT
TTCTGGAAGCCAAGGGCTACAAAGAAGTGAAAAAGGACCTGATCATCAAGCTGCCTAAGTACTCCCTGTT
CGAGCTGGAAAACGGCCGGAAGAGAATGCTGGCCTCTGCCGGCGAACTGCAGAAGGGAAACGAACTGGCC
CTGCCCTCCAAATATGTGAACTTCCTGTACCTGGCCAGCCACTATGAGAAGCTGAAGGGCTCCCCCGAGG
ATAATGAGCAGAAACAGCTGTTTGTGGAACAGCACAAGCACTACCTGGACGAGATCATCGAGCAGATCAG
CGAGTTCTCCAAGAGAGTGATCCTGGCCGACGCTAATCTGGACAAAGTGCTGTCCGCCTACAACAAGCAC
CGGGATAAGCCCATCAGAGAGCAGGCCGAGAATATCATCCACCTGTTTACCCTGACCAATCTGGGAGCCC
CTGCCGCCTTCAAGTACTTTGACACCACCATCGACCGGAAGAGGTACACCAGCACCAAAGAGGTGCTGGA
CGCCACCCTGATCCACCAGAGCATCACCGGCCTGTACGAGACACGGATCGACCTGTCTCAGCTGGGAGGC
GACAAAAGGCCGGCGGCCACGAAAAAGGCCGGCCAGGCAAAAAAGAAAAAGTAAGAATTCCTAGAGCTCG
CTGATCAGCCTCGACTGTGCCTTCTAGTTGCCAGCCATCTGTTGTTTGCCCCTCCCCCGTGCCTTCCTTG
ACCCTGGAAGGTGCCACTCCCACTGTCCTTTCCTAATAAAATGAGGAAATTGCATCGCATTGTCTGAGTA
GGTGTCATTCTATTCTGGGGGGTGGGGTGGGGCAGGACAGCAAGGGGGAGGATTGGGAAGAGAATAGCAG
GCATGCTGGGGAGCGGCCGCAGGAACCCCTAGTGATGGAGTTGGCCACTCCCTCTCTGCGCGCTCGCTCG
CTCACTGAGGCCGGGCGACCAAAGGTCGCCCGACGCCCGGGCTTTGCCCGGGCGGCCTCAGTGAGCGAGC
GAGCGCGCAGCTGCCTGCAGGGGCGCCTGATGCGGTATTTTCTCCTTACGCATCTGTGCGGTATTTCACA
CCGCATA
[142 nt withheld, positions 5538-5679]
C
[141 nt withheld, positions 5681-5821]
CCTTTGACGTTGGAGTCCACGTTCTTT
[37 nt withheld, positions 5849-5885]
ACCCTATCTCGGGCTATTCTTTTGATTTATAAGGGATTTTGCCGATTTCGGCCTATTGGTTAAAAAATGA
GCTGATTTAACAAAAATTTAACGCGAATTTTAACAAAATATTAACGTTTACAATTTTATGGTGCACTCTC
AGTACAATCTGCTCTGATGCCGCATAGTTAAGCCAGCCCCGACACCCGCCAACACCCGCTGACGCGCCCT
GACGGGCTTGTCTGCTCCCGGCATCCGCTTACAGACAAGCTGTGACCGTCTCCGGGAGCTGCATGTGTCA
GAGGTTTTCACCGTCATCACCGAAACGCGCGAGACGAAAGGGCCTCGTGATACGCCTATTTTTATAGGTT
AATGTCATGATAATAATGGTTTCTTAGACGTCAGGTGGCACTTTTCGGGGAAATGTGCGCGGAACCCCTA
TTTGTTTATTTTTCTAAATACATTCAAATATGTATCCGCTCATGAGACAATAACCCTGATAAATGCTTCA
ATAATATTGAAAAAGGAAGAGTATGAGTATTCAACATTTCCGTGTCGCCCTTATTCCCTTTTTTGCGGCA
TTTTGCCTTCCTGTTTTTGCTCACCCAGAAACGCTGGTGAAAGTAAAAGATGCTGAAGATCAGTTGGGTG
CACGAGTGGGTTACATCGAACTGGATCTCAACAGCGGTAAGATCCTTGAGAGTTTTCGCCCCGAAGAACG
TTTTCCAATGATGAGCACTTTTAAAGTTCTGCTATGTGGCGCGGTATTATCCCGTATTGACGCCGGGCAA
GAGCAACTCGGTCGCCGCATACACTATTCTCAGAATGACTTGGTTGAGTACTCACCAGTCACAGAAAAGC
ATCTTACGGATGGCATGACAGTAAGAGAATTATGCAGTGCTGCCATAACCATGAGTGATAACACTGCGGC
CAACTTACTTCTGACAACGATCGGAGGACCGAAGGAGCTAACCGCTTTTTTGCACAACATGGGGGATCAT
GTAACTCGCCTTGATCGTTGGGAACCGGAGCTGAATGAAGCCATACCAAACGACGAGCGTGACACCACGA
TGCCTGTAGCAATGGCAACAACGTTGCGCAAACTATTAACTGGCGAACTACTTACTCTAGCTTCCCGGCA
ACAATTAATAGACTGGATGGAGGCGGATAAAGTTGCAGGACCACTTCTGCGCTCGGCCCTTCCGGCTGGC
TGGTTTATTGCTGATAAATCTGGAGCCGGTGAGCGTGGAAGCCGCGGTATCATTGCAGCACTGGGGCCAG
ATGGTAAGCCCTCCCGTATCGTAGTTATCTACACGACGGGGAGTCAGGCAACTATGGATGAACGAAATAG
ACAGATCGCTGAGATAGGTGCCTCACTGATTAAGCATTGGTAACTGTCAGACCAAGTTTACTCATATATA
CTTTAGATTGATTTAAAACTTCATTTTTAATTTAAAAGGATCTAGGTGAAGATCCTTTTTGATAATCTCA
TGACCAAAATCCCTTAACGTGAGTTTTCGTTCCACTGAGCGTCAGACCCCGTAGAAAAGATCAAAGGATC
TTCTTGAGATCCTTTTTTTCTGCGCGTAATCTGCTGCTTGCAAACAAAAAAACCACCGCTACCAGCGGTG
GTTTGTTTGCCGGATCAAGAGCTACCAACTCTTTTTCCGAAGGTAACTGGCTTCAGCAGAGCGCAGATAC
CAAATACTGTCCTTCTAGTGTAGCCGTAGTTAGGCCACCACTTCAAGAACTCTGTAGCACCGCCTACATA
CCTCGCTCTGCTAATCCTGTTACCAGTGGCTGCTGCCAGTGGCGATAAGTCGTGTCTTACCGGGTTGGAC
TCAAGACGATAGTTACCGGATAAGGCGCAGCGGTCGGGCTGAACGGGGGGTTCGTGCACACAGCCCAGCT
TGGAGCGAACGACCTACACCGAACTGAGATACCTACAGCGTGAGCTATGAGAAAGCGCCACGCTTCCCGA
AGGGAGAAAGGCGGACAGGTATCCGGTAAGCGGCAGGGTCGGAACAGGAGAGCGCACGAGGGAGCTTCCA
GGGGGAAACGCCTGGTATCTTTATAGTCCTGTCGGGTTTCGCCACCTCTGACTTGAGCGTCGATTTTTGT
GATGCTCGTCAGGGGGGCGGAGCCTATGGAAAAACGCCAGCAACGCGGCCTTTTTACGGTTCCTGGCCTT
TTGCTGGCCTTTTGCTCACATG
Features (pLannotate 1.2.2; 15 found; start..end, strand, type, name):
     12..297     +  enhancer       CMV enhancer: human cytomegalovirus immediate early enhancer; contains an 18-bp deletion relative to the standard CMV enhancer
    299..576     +  promoter       chicken β-actin promoter: No description available
    577..805     +  intron         hybrid intron: hybrid between chicken β-actin (CBA) and minute virus of mice (MMV) introns (Gray et al., 2011)
    943..2544    +  CDS            Cas9(N): N-terminal portion of Streptococcus pyogenes Cas9 (Zetsche et al., 2015)
   2545..5043    +  CDS            Cas9(C): C-terminal portion of Streptococcus pyogenes Cas9 (Zetsche et al., 2015)
   5044..5091    +  CDS            nucleoplasmin NLS: bipartite nuclear localization signal from nucleoplasmin
   5125..5236    +  polyA_signal   bGH poly(A) signal: bovine growth hormone polyadenylation signal
   5341..5481    +  repeat_region  AAV2 ITR: inverted terminal repeat of adeno-associated virus serotype 2 inverted
   5486..5537    -  misc_feature   bom (fragment): basis of mobility region from pBR322
   5556..5936    +  rep_origin     M13 ori (sequence partly withheld): M13 bacteriophage origin of replication; arrow indicates direction of (+) strand synthesis
   6012..6061    -  misc_feature   bom (fragment): basis of mobility region from pBR322
   6163..6198    -  CDS            rop (fragment): Rop protein, which maintains plasmids at low copy number; rop
   6293..6397    +  promoter       AmpR promoter: bla
   6398..7258    +  CDS            AmpR: β-lactamase; bla; confers resistance to ampicillin, carbenicillin, and related antibiotics
   7429..8017    +  rep_origin     ori: high-copy-number ColE1/pMB1/pBR322/pUC origin of replication
