>Addgene plasmid #126778 | pX330-Flag-HiFi SpCas9 (without sgRNA; with silent mutations) | addgene full sequence | sequence record 259276 | Addgene NGS Result
CTAGAGGTACCCGTTACATAACTTACGGTAAATGGCCCGCCTGGCTGACCGCCCAACGACCCCCGCCCAT
TGACGTCAATAGTAACGCCAATAGGGACTTTCCATTGACGTCAATGGGTGGAGTATTTACGGTAAACTGC
CCACTTGGCAGTACATCAAGTGTATCATATGCCAAGTACGCCCCCTATTGACGTCAATGACGGTAAATGG
CCCGCCTGGCATTGTGCCCAGTACATGACCTTATGGGACTTTCCTACTTGGCAGTACATCTACGTATTAG
TCATCGCTATTACCATGGTCGAGGTGAGCCCCACGTTCTGCTTCACTCTCCCCATCTCCCCCCCCTCCCC
ACCCCCAATTTTGTATTTATTTATTTTTTAATTATTTTGTGCAGCGATGGGGGCGGGGGGGGGGGGGGGG
CGCGCGCCRGGGGGGGGGGGGGGGGGGGGGGGGSGGGGSGGGGSGRGGCGGAGAGGTGCGGCGGCAGCCA
ATCAGAGCGGCGCGCTCCGAAAGTTTCCTTTTATGGCGAGGCGGCGGCGGCGGCGGCCCTATAAAAAGCG
AAGCGCGCGGCGGGCGGGAGTCGCTGCGCGCTGCCTTCGCCCCGTGCCCCGCTCCGCCGCCGCCTCGCGC
CGCCCGCCCCGGCTCTGACTGACCGCGTTACTCCCACAGGTGAGCGGGCGGGACGGCCCTTCTCCTCCGG
GCTGTAATTAGCTGAGCAAGAGGTAAGGGTTTAAGGGATGGTTGGTTGGTGGGGTATTAATGTTTAATTA
CCTGGAGCACCTGCCTGAAATCACTTTTTTTCAGGTTGGACCGGTGCCACCATGGACTATAAGGACCACG
ACGGAGACTACAAGGATCATGATATTGATTACAAAGACGATGACGATAAGATGGCCCCAAAGAAGAAGCG
GAAGGTCGGTATCCACGGAGTCCCAGCAGCCGACAAGAAGTACAGCATCGGCCTGGACATCGGCACCAAC
TCTGTGGGCTGGGCCGTGATCACCGACGAGTACAAGGTGCCCAGCAAGAAATTCAAGGTGCTGGGCAACA
CCGACCGGCACAGCATCAAGAAGAACCTGATCGGAGCCCTGCTGTTCGACAGCGGCGAAACAGCCGAGGC
CACCCGGCTGAAGAGAACCGCCAGAAGAAGATACACCAGACGGAAGAACCGGATCTGCTATCTGCAAGAG
ATCTTCAGCAACGAGATGGCCAAGGTGGACGACAGCTTCTTCCACAGACTGGAAGAGTCCTTCCTGGTGG
AAGAGGATAAGAAGCACGAGCGGCACCCCATCTTCGGCAACATCGTGGACGAGGTGGCCTACCACGAGAA
GTACCCCACCATCTACCACCTGAGAAAGAAACTGGTGGACAGCACCGACAAGGCCGACCTGCGGCTGATC
TATCTGGCCCTGGCCCACATGATCAAGTTCCGGGGCCACTTCCTGATCGAGGGCGACCTGAACCCCGACA
ACAGCGACGTGGACAAGCTGTTCATCCAGCTGGTGCAGACCTACAACCAGCTGTTCGAGGAAAACCCCAT
CAACGCCAGCGGCGTGGACGCCAAGGCCATCCTGTCTGCCAGACTGAGCAAGAGCAGACGGCTGGAAAAT
CTGATCGCCCAGCTGCCCGGCGAGAAGAAGAATGGCCTGTTCGGAAACCTGATTGCCCTGAGCCTGGGCC
TGACCCCCAACTTCAAGAGCAACTTCGACCTGGCCGAGGATGCCAAACTGCAGCTGAGCAAGGACACCTA
CGACGACGACCTGGACAACCTGCTGGCCCAGATCGGCGACCAGTACGCCGACCTGTTTCTGGCCGCCAAG
AACCTGTCCGACGCCATCCTGCTGAGCGACATCCTGAGAGTGAACACCGAGATCACCAAGGCCCCCCTGA
GCGCCTCTATGATCAAGAGATACGACGAGCACCACCAGGACCTGACCCTGCTGAAAGCTCTCGTGCGGCA
GCAGCTGCCTGAGAAGTACAAAGAGATTTTCTTCGACCAGAGCAAGAACGGCTACGCCGGCTACATTGAC
GGCGGAGCCAGCCAGGAAGAGTTCTACAAGTTCATCAAGCCCATCCTGGAAAAGATGGACGGCACCGAGG
AACTGCTCGTGAAGCTGAACAGAGAGGACCTGCTGCGGAAGCAGCGGACCTTCGACAACGGCAGCATCCC
CCACCAGATCCACCTGGGAGAGCTGCACGCCATTCTGCGGCGGCAGGAAGATTTTTACCCATTCCTGAAG
GACAACCGGGAAAAGATCGAGAAGATCCTGACCTTCCGCATCCCCTACTACGTGGGCCCTCTGGCCAGGG
GAAACAGCAGATTCGCCTGGATGACCAGAAAGAGCGAGGAAACCATCACCCCCTGGAACTTCGAGGAAGT
GGTGGACAAGGGCGCTTCCGCCCAGAGCTTCATCGAGCGGATGACCAACTTCGATAAGAACCTGCCCAAC
GAGAAGGTGCTGCCCAAGCACAGCCTGCTGTACGAGTACTTCACCGTGTATAACGAGCTGACCAAAGTGA
AATACGTGACCGAGGGAATGAGAAAGCCCGCCTTCCTGAGCGGCGAGCAGAAAAAGGCCATCGTGGACCT
GCTGTTCAAGACCAACCGGAAAGTGACCGTGAAGCAGCTGAAAGAGGACTACTTCAAGAAAATCGAGTGC
TTCGACTCCGTGGAAATCTCCGGCGTGGAAGATCGGTTCAACGCCTCCCTGGGCACATACCACGATCTGC
TGAAAATTATCAAGGACAAGGACTTCCTGGACAATGAGGAAAACGAGGACATTCTGGAAGATATCGTGCT
GACCCTGACACTGTTTGAGGACAGAGAGATGATCGAGGAACGGCTGAAAACCTATGCCCACCTGTTCGAC
GACAAAGTGATGAAGCAGCTGAAGCGGCGGAGATACACCGGCTGGGGCAGGCTGAGCCGGAAGCTGATCA
ACGGCATCCGGGACAAGCAGTCCGGCAAGACAATCCTGGATTTCCTGAAGTCCGACGGCTTCGCCAACGC
AAACTTCATGCAGCTGATCCACGACGACAGCCTGACCTTTAAAGAGGACATCCAGAAAGCCCAGGTGTCC
GGCCAGGGCGATAGCCTGCACGAGCACATTGCCAATCTGGCCGGCAGCCCCGCCATTAAGAAGGGCATCC
TGCAGACAGTGAAGGTGGTGGACGAGCTCGTGAAAGTGATGGGCCGGCACAAGCCCGAGAACATCGTGAT
CGAAATGGCCAGAGAGAACCAGACCACCCAGAAGGGACAGAAGAACAGCCGCGAGAGAATGAAGCGGATC
GAAGAGGGCATCAAAGAGCTGGGCAGCCAGATCCTGAAAGAACACCCCGTGGAAAACACCCAGCTGCAGA
ACGAGAAGCTGTACCTGTACTACCTGCAGAATGGGCGGGATATGTACGTGGACCAGGAACTGGACATCAA
CCGGCTGTCCGACTACGATGTGGACCATATCGTGCCTCAGAGCTTTCTGAAGGACGACTCCATCGACAAC
AAGGTGCTGACCAGAAGCGACAAGAACCGGGGCAAGAGCGACAACGTGCCCTCCGAAGAGGTCGTGAAGA
AGATGAAGAACTACTGGCGGCAGCTGCTGAACGCCAAGCTGATTACCCAGAGAAAGTTCGACAATCTGAC
CAAGGCCGAGAGAGGCGGCCTGAGCGAACTGGATAAGGCCGGCTTCATCAAGAGACAGCTGGTGGAAACC
CGGCAGATCACAAAGCACGTGGCACAGATCCTGGACTCCCGGATGAACACTAAGTACGACGAGAATGACA
AGCTGATCCGGGAAGTGAAAGTGATCACCCTGAAGTCCAAGCTGGTGTCCGATTTCCGGAAGGATTTCCA
GTTTTACAAAGTGCGCGAGATCAACAACTACCACCACGCCCACGACGCGTACCTGAACGCCGTCGTGGGA
ACCGCCCTGATCAAAAAGTACCCTAAGCTGGAAAGCGAGTTCGTGTACGGCGACTACAAGGTGTACGACG
TACGGAAGATGATCGCCAAGAGCGAGCAGGAAATCGGCAAGGCTACCGCCAAGTACTTCTTCTACAGCAA
CATCATGAACTTTTTCAAGACCGAGATTACCCTGGCCAACGGCGAGATCCGGAAGCGGCCTCTGATCGAG
ACAAACGGCGAAACCGGGGAGATCGTGTGGGATAAGGGCCGGGATTTTGCCACCGTGCGGAAAGTGCTGA
GCATGCCCCAAGTGAATATCGTGAAAAAGACCGAGGTGCAGACAGGCGGCTTCAGCAAAGAGTCTATCCT
GCCCAAGAGGAACAGCGATAAGCTGATCGCCAGAAAGAAGGACTGGGACCCTAAGAAGTACGGCGGCTTC
GACAGCCCCACCGTGGCCTATTCTGTGCTGGTGGTGGCCAAAGTGGAAAAGGGCAAGTCCAAGAAACTGA
AGAGTGTGAAAGAGCTGCTGGGGATCACCATCATGGAAAGAAGCAGCTTCGAGAAGAATCCCATCGACTT
TCTGGAAGCCAAGGGCTACAAAGAAGTGAAAAAGGACCTGATCATCAAGCTGCCTAAGTACTCCCTGTTC
GAGCTGGAAAACGGCCGGAAGAGAATGCTGGCCTCTGCCGGCGAACTGCAGAAGGGAAACGAACTGGCCC
TGCCCTCCAAATATGTGAACTTCCTGTACCTGGCCAGCCACTATGAGAAGCTGAAGGGCTCCCCCGAGGA
TAATGAGCAGAAACAGCTGTTTGTGGAACAGCACAAGCACTACCTGGACGAGATCATCGAGCAGATCAGC
GAGTTCTCCAAGAGAGTGATCCTGGCCGACGCTAATCTGGACAAAGTGCTGTCCGCCTACAACAAGCACC
GGGATAAGCCCATCAGAGAGCAGGCCGAGAATATCATCCACCTGTTTACCCTGACCAATCTGGGAGCCCC
TGCCGCCTTCAAGTACTTTGACACCACCATCGACCGGAAGAGGTACACCAGCACCAAAGAGGTGCTGGAC
GCCACCCTGATCCACCAGAGCATCACCGGCCTGTACGAGACACGGATCGACCTGTCTCAGCTGGGAGGCG
ACAAAAGGCCGGCGGCCACGAAAAAGGCCGGCCAGGCAAAAAAGAAAAAGTAAGAATTCCTAGAGCTCGC
TGATCAGCCTCGACTGTGCCTTCTAGTTGCCAGCCATCTGTTGTTTGCCCCTCCCCCGTGCCTTCCTTGA
CCCTGGAAGGTGCCACTCCCACTGTCCTTTCCTAATAAAATGAGGAAATTGCATCGCATTGTCTGAGTAG
GTGTCATTCTATTCTGGGGGGTGGGGTGGGGCAGGACAGCAAGGGGGAGGATTGGGAAGAGAATAGCAGG
CATGCTGGGGAGCGGCCGCAGGAACCCCTAGTGATGGAGTTGGCCACTCCCTCTCTGCGCGCTCGCTCGC
TCACTGAGGCCGGGCGACCAAAGGTCGCCCGACGCCCGGGCTTTGCCCGGGCGGCCTCAGTGAGCGAGCG
AGCGCGCAGCTGCCTGCAGGGGCGCCTGATGCGGTATTTTCTCCTTACGCATCTGTGCGGTATTTCACAC
CGCATA
[95 nt withheld, positions 5537-5631]
T
[46 nt withheld, positions 5633-5678]
C
[141 nt withheld, positions 5680-5820]
CCTTTGACGTTGGAGTCCACGTTCTTT
[37 nt withheld, positions 5848-5884]
ACTCTATCTCGGGCTATTCTTTTGATTTATAAGGGATTTTGCCGATTTCGGTCTATTGGTTAAAAAATGA
GCTGATTTAACAAAAATTTAACGCGAATTTTAACAAAATATTAACGTTTACAATTTTATGGTGCACTCTC
AGTACAATCTGCTCTGATGCCGCATAGTTAAGCCAGCCCCGACACCCGCCAACACCCGCTGACGCGCCCT
GACGGGCTTGTCTGCTCCCGGCATCCGCTTACAGACAAGCTGTGACCGTCTCCGGGAGCTGCATGTGTCA
GAGGTTTTCACCGTCATCACCGAAACGCGCGAGACGAAAGGGCCTCGTGATACGCCTATTTTTATAGGTT
AATGTCATGATAATAATGGTTTCTTAGACGTCAGGTGGCACTTTTCGGGGAAATGTGCGCGGAACCCCTA
TTTGTTTATTTTTCTAAATACATTCAAATATGTATCCGCTCATGAGACAATAACCCTGATAAATGCTTCA
ATAATATTGAAAAAGGAAGAGTATGAGTATTCAACATTTCCGTGTCGCCCTTATTCCCTTTTTTGCGGCA
TTTTGCCTTCCTGTTTTTGCTCACCCAGAAACGCTGGTGAAAGTAAAAGATGCTGAAGATCAGTTGGGTG
CACGAGTGGGTTACATCGAACTGGATCTCAACAGCGGTAAGATCCTTGAGAGTTTTCGCCCCGAAGAACG
TTTTCCAATGATGAGCACTTTTAAAGTTCTGCTATGTGGCGCGGTATTATCCCGTATTGACGCCGGGCAA
GAGCAACTCGGTCGCCGCATACACTATTCTCAGAATGACTTGGTTGAGTACTCACCAGTCACAGAAAAGC
ATCTTACGGATGGCATGACAGTAAGAGAATTATGCAGTGCTGCCATAACCATGAGTGATAACACTGCGGC
CAACTTACTTCTGACAACGATCGGAGGACCGAAGGAGCTAACCGCTTTTTTGCACAACATGGGGGATCAT
GTAACTCGCCTTGATCGTTGGGAACCGGAGCTGAATGAAGCCATACCAAACGACGAGCGTGACACCACGA
TGCCTGTAGCAATGGCAACAACGTTGCGCAAACTATTAACTGGCGAACTACTTACTCTAGCTTCCCGGCA
ACAATTAATAGACTGGATGGAGGCGGATAAAGTTGCAGGACCACTTCTGCGCTCGGCCCTTCCGGCTGGC
TGGTTTATTGCTGATAAATCTGGAGCCGGTGAGCGTGGAAGCCGCGGTATCATTGCAGCACTGGGGCCAG
ATGGTAAGCCCTCCCGTATCGTAGTTATCTACACGACGGGGAGTCAGGCAACTATGGATGAACGAAATAG
ACAGATCGCTGAGATAGGTGCCTCACTGATTAAGCATTGGTAACTGTCAGACCAAGTTTACTCATATATA
CTTTAGATTGATTTAAAACTTCATTTTTAATTTAAAAGGATCTAGGTGAAGATCCTTTTTGATAATCTCA
TGACCAAAATCCCTTAACGTGAGTTTTCGTTCCACTGAGCGTCAGACCCCGTAGAAAAGATCAAAGGATC
TTCTTGAGATCCTTTTTTTCTGCGCGTAATCTGCTGCTTGCAAACAAAAAAACCACCGCTACCAGCGGTG
GTTTGTTTGCCGGATCAAGAGCTACCAACTCTTTTTCCGAAGGTAACTGGCTTCAGCAGAGCGCAGATAC
CAAATACTGTTCTTCTAGTGTAGCCGTAGTTAGGCCACCACTTCAAGAACTCTGTAGCACCGCCTACATA
CCTCGCTCTGCTAATCCTGTTACCAGTGGCTGCTGCCAGTGGCGATAAGTCGTGTCTTACCGGGTTGGAC
TCAAGACGATAGTTACCGGATAAGGCGCAGCGGTCGGGCTGAACGGGGGGTTCGTGCACACAGCCCAGCT
TGGAGCGAACGACCTACACCGAACTGAGATACCTACAGCGTGAGCTATGAGAAAGCGCCACGCTTCCCGA
AGGGAGAAAGGCGGACAGGTATCCGGTAAGCGGCAGGGTCGGAACAGGAGAGCGCACGAGGGAGCTTCCA
GGGGGAAACGCCTGGTATCTTTATAGTCCTGTCGGGTTTCGCCACCTCTGACTTGAGCGTCGATTTTTGT
GATGCTCGTCAGGGGGGCGGAGCCTATGGAAAAACGCCAGCAACGCGGCCTTTTTACGGTTCCTGGCCTT
TTGCTGGCCTTTTGCTCACATG
Features (pLannotate 1.2.2; 15 found; start..end, strand, type, name):
     12..297     +  enhancer       CMV enhancer: human cytomegalovirus immediate early enhancer; contains an 18-bp deletion relative to the standard CMV enhancer
    299..576     +  promoter       chicken β-actin promoter: No description available
    577..804     +  intron         hybrid intron: hybrid between chicken β-actin (CBA) and minute virus of mice (MMV) introns (Gray et al., 2011)
    942..2543    +  CDS            Cas9(N): N-terminal portion of Streptococcus pyogenes Cas9 (Zetsche et al., 2015)
   2544..5042    +  CDS            Cas9(C): C-terminal portion of Streptococcus pyogenes Cas9 (Zetsche et al., 2015)
   5043..5090    +  CDS            nucleoplasmin NLS: bipartite nuclear localization signal from nucleoplasmin
   5124..5235    +  polyA_signal   bGH poly(A) signal: bovine growth hormone polyadenylation signal
   5340..5480    +  repeat_region  AAV2 ITR: inverted terminal repeat of adeno-associated virus serotype 2 inverted
   5485..5536    -  misc_feature   bom (fragment): basis of mobility region from pBR322
   5555..6010    +  rep_origin     f1 ori (sequence partly withheld): f1 bacteriophage origin of replication; arrow indicates direction of (+) strand synthesis
   6011..6060    -  misc_feature   bom (fragment): basis of mobility region from pBR322
   6162..6197    -  CDS            rop (fragment): Rop protein, which maintains plasmids at low copy number; rop
   6292..6396    +  promoter       AmpR promoter: bla
   6397..7257    +  CDS            AmpR: β-lactamase; bla; confers resistance to ampicillin, carbenicillin, and related antibiotics
   7428..8016    +  rep_origin     ori: high-copy-number ColE1/pMB1/pBR322/pUC origin of replication
