[The description below was written by a language model from this plasmid's Addgene catalogue record and pLannotate feature annotations shown in this document.]
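Description:
pX330-Flag-HiFi SpCas9 (without sgRNA; with silent mutations) is a mammalian expression and CRISPR plasmid of about 8.1 kb, built on a pX330-like backbone from which the U6-sgRNA cassette has been removed. It is maintained in bacteria as a high-copy plasmid through a ColE1/pUC-type origin and selected with ampicillin via the β-lactamase gene. The backbone also carries a filamentous phage origin (called f1 in one annotation and M13 in the other), short remnants of the pBR322 bom and rop regions, and a single AAV2 inverted terminal repeat downstream of the expression cassette. With only one ITR annotated, nothing in the record indicates that it is an AAV packaging vector.

The payload is a human codon-optimized Streptococcus pyogenes Cas9 carrying the R691A substitution that defines the increased-fidelity HiFi variant, along with silent mutations whose purpose the record does not explain. Expression is driven by the CBh promoter, which appears in the feature tables as a CMV enhancer, the chicken β-actin promoter and a hybrid CBA/MVM intron, and is terminated by the bovine growth hormone polyadenylation signal. The protein is fused to an N-terminal 3xFLAG tag and NLS for detection and nuclear import, and to a C-terminal nucleoplasmin bipartite NLS. The N-terminal tag and NLS are listed in the catalogue fields but were not picked up by the automated annotation, which also splits the contiguous Cas9 coding sequence into N- and C-terminal portions. The two sequence records differ by a single nucleotide in length and otherwise agree.

Because it expresses no guide RNA, the plasmid is meant to be co-transfected with a separate sgRNA plasmid. This lets different SpCas9 variants be compared side by side using the same guide.
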