Addgene plasmid #126778: pX330-Flag-HiFi SpCas9 (without sgRNA; with silent mutations)
Purpose: Expression plasmid for human codon-optimized increased fidelity HiFi SpCas9 (without U6-sgRNA coding sequence, with silent mutations)
Depositing lab: Ervin Welker. Depositing organization: HUN-REN Research Centre for Natural Sciences. Publication: Blackjack mutations improve the on-target activities of increased fidelity variants of SpCas9 with 5'G-extended sgRNAs. Kulcsar PI, Talas A, Toth E, Nyeste A, Ligeti Z, Welker Z, Welker E. Nat Commun. 2020 Mar 6;11(1):1223. doi: 10.1038/s41467-020-15021-5. PubMed 32144253.
Backbone
  Vector backbone: pX330-like (without U6-sgRNA coding sequence)
  Total vector size (bp): 8077
  Vector type: Mammalian Expression, CRISPR
Growth in bacteria
  Bacterial resistance: Ampicillin, 100 μg/mL
  Growth temperature: 37°C
  Growth strain: NEB Stable
  Copy number: High Copy
Gene/Insert
  Gene/Insert name: HiFi SpCas9
  Species: S. pyogenes
  Insert size (bp): 4272
  Mutation: R691A
  Promoter: CBh
  Tag / fusion protein: 3xFLAG (N terminal on insert); NLS (N terminal on insert); NLS (C terminal on insert)
  Cloning method: Unknown
  Sequencing primers: 5′ GATCGGCGACCAGTACGCCG; 3′ GGTCCACATCGTAGTCGGAC
Terms and licenses: Academic/Nonprofit Terms; Industry Terms: Not Available to Industry
Depositor comments: pCbh-3xFLAG-NLS-HiFi SpCas9-NLS (without U6-sgRNA coding sequence, with silent mutations). The lack of sgRNA expression cassette allows for easy testing of various SpCas9 variants with the same sgRNA expressed from a separate plasmid (e.g. pmCherry_gRNA, Addgene# #80457). For detailed information and plasmid usage, please see the associated publication.
How to cite: pX330-Flag-HiFi SpCas9 (without sgRNA; with silent mutations) was a gift from Ervin Welker (Addgene plasmid # 126778 ; http://n2t.net/addgene:126778 ; RRID:Addgene_126778)
